>Addgene plasmid #68288 | SepOTSη | depositor full sequence | sequence record 119485 | SepOTSη sequence 7750 bps
TAAAGTATATTAGTTAAGTATAAGAAGGAGATATACATATGGGATCCATGTCTAAAGAAAAGTTTGAACG
TACAAAACCGCACGTTAACGTCGGTACTATCGGCCACGTTGACCATGGTAAAACAACGCTGACCGCTGCA
ATCACTACCGTACTGGCTAAAACCTACGGCGGTGCTGCTCGCGCATTCGACCAGATCGATAACGCGCCGG
AAGAAAAAGCTCGTGGTATCACCATCAACACTTCTCGGGTTGAATACGACACCCCGACCCGTCACTACGC
ACACGTAGACTGCCCGGGGCACGCCGACTATGTTAAAAACATGATCACCGGTGCTGCGCAGATGGACGGC
GCGATCCTGGTAGTTGCTGCGACTGACGGCCCGATGCCGCAGACTCGTGAGCACATCCTGCTGGGTCGTC
AGGTAGGCGTTCCGTACATCATCGTGTTCCTGAACAAATGCGACATGGTTGATGACGAAGAGCTGCTGGA
ACTGGTTGAAATGGAAGTTCGTGAACTTCTGTCTCAGTACGACTTCCCGGGCGACGACACTCCGATCGTT
CGTGGTTCTGCTCTGAAAGCGCTGGAAGGCGACGCAGAGTGGGAAGCGAAAATCCTGGAACTGGCTGGCT
TCCTGGATTCTTACATTCCGGAACCAGAGCGTGCGATTGACAAGCCGTTCCTGCTGCCGATCGTCGGGGT
ATACTCCATCTCCGGTCGTGGTACCGTTGTTTCGGGTCGTGTAGAACGCGGTATCATCAAAGTTGGTGAA
GAAGTTGAAATCGTTGGTATCAAAGAGACTCAGAAGTCTACCTGTACTGGCGTTGAAATGTTCCGCAAAC
TGCTGGACGAAGGCCGTGCTGGTGAGTGGGTAGGTGTTCTGCTGCGTGGTATCAAACGTGAAGAAATCGA
ACGTGGTCAGGTACTGGCTAAGCCGGGCACCATCAAGCCGCACACCAAGTTCGAATCTGAAGTGTACATT
CTGTCCAAAGATGAAGGCGGCCGTCATACTCCGTTCTTCAAAGGCTACCGTCCGCAGTTCTACTTCCGTA
CTACTGACGTGACTGGTACCATCGAACTGCCGGAAGGCGTAGAGATGGTAATGCCGGGCGACAACATCAA
AATGGTTGTTACCCTGATCCACCCGATCGCGATGGACGACGGTCTGCGTTTCGCAATCCGTGAAGGCGGC
CGTACCGTTGGCGCGGGCGTTGTAGCAAAAGTTCTGAGCTAATGGCGCGCCGTCGACCTGCAGGCATGCA
AGCTTGGCTGTTTTGGCGGATGAGAGAAGATTTTCAGCCTGATACAGATTAAATCAGAACGCAGAAGCGG
TCTGATAAAACAGAATTTGCCTGGCGGCAGTAGCGCGGTGGTCCCACCTGACCCCATGCCGAACTCAGAA
GTGAAACGCCGTAGCGCCGATGGTAGTGTGGGGTCTCCCCATGCGAGAGTAGGGAACTGCCAGGCATCAA
ATAAAACGAAAGGCTCAGTCGAAAGACTGGGCCTTTCGTTTTATCTGTTGTTTGTCGGTGAACGCTCTCC
TGAGTAGGACAAATCCGCCGGGAGCGGATTTGAACGTTGCGAAGCAACGGCCCGGAGGGTGGCGGGCAGG
ACGCCCGCCATAAACTGCCAGGCATCAAATTAAGCAGAAGGCCATCCTGACGGATGGCCTTTTTGCGTTT
CTACAAACTCTTTTTGTTTGCTAGCTTTTCTCTGGTCCCGCCGCATCCATACCGCCAGTTGTTTACCCTC
ACAACGTTCCAGTAACCGGGCATGTTCATCATCAGTAACCCGTATCGTGAGCATCCTCTCTCGTTTCATC
GGTATCATTACCCCCATGAACAGAAATCCCCCTTACACGGAGGCATCAGTGACCAAACAGGAAAAAACCG
CCCTTAACATGGCCCGCTTTATCAGAAGCCAGACATTAACGCTTCTGGAGAAACTCAACGAGCTGGACGC
GGATGAACAGGCAGACATCTGTGAATCGCTTCACGACCACGCTGATGAGCTTTACCGCAGCTGCCTCGCG
CGTTTCGGTGATGACGGTGAAAACCTCTGACACATGCAGCTCCCGGAGACGGTCACAGCTTGTCTGTAAG
CGGATGCCGGGAGCAGACAAGCCCGTCAGGGCGCGTCAGCGGGTGTTGGCGGGTGTCGGGGCGCAGCCAT
GACCCAGTCACGTAGCGATAGCGGAGTGTATACTGGCTTAACTATGCGGCATCAGAGCAGATTGTACTGA
GAGTGCACCATATATGCGGTGTGAAATACCGCACAGATGCGTAAGGAGAAAATACCGCATCAGGCGCTCT
TCCGCTTCCTCGCTCACTGACTCGCTGCGCTCGGTCGTTCGGCTGCGGCGAGCGGTATCAGCTCACTCAA
AGGCGGTAATACGGTTATCCACAGAATCAGGGGATAACGCAGGAAAGAACATGTGAGCAAAAGGCCAGCA
AAAGGCCAGGAACCGTAAAAAGGCCGCGTTGCTGGCGTTTTTCCATAGGCTCCGCCCCCCTGACGAGCAT
CACAAAAATCGACGCTCAAGTCAGAGGTGGCGAAACCCGACAGGACTATAAAGATACCAGGCGTTTCCCC
CTGGAAGCTCCCTCGTGCGCTCTCCTGTTCCGACCCTGCCGCTTACCGGATACCTGTCCGCCTTTCTCCC
TTCGGGAAGCGTGGCGCTTTCTCATAGCTCACGCTGTAGGTATCTCAGTTCGGTGTAGGTCGTTCGCTCC
AAGCTGGGCTGTGTGCACGAACCCCCCGTTCAGCCCGACCGCTGCGCCTTATCCGGTAACTATCGTCTTG
AGTCCAACCCGGTAAGACACGACTTATCGCCACTGGCAGCAGCCACTGGTAACAGGATTAGCAGAGCGAG
GTATGTAGGCGGTGCTACAGAGTTCTTGAAGTGGTGGCCTAACTACGGCTACACTAGAAGGACAGTATTT
GGTATCTGCGCTCTGCTGAAGCCAGTTACCTTCGGAAAAAGAGTTGGTAGCTCTTGATCCGGCAAACAAA
CCACCGCTGGTAGCGGTGGTTTTTTTGTTTGCAAGCAGCAGATTACGCGCAGAAAAAAAGGATCTCAAGA
AGATCCTTTGATCTTTTCTACGGGGTCTGACGCTCAGTGGAACGAAAACTCACGTTAAGGGATTTTGGTC
ATGAACAATAAAACTGTCTGCTTACATAAACAGTAATACAAGGGGTGTTATGAGCCATATTCAACGGGAA
ACGTCTTGCTCTAGGCCGCGATTAAATTCCAACATGGATGCTGATTTATATGGGTATAAATGGGCTCGCG
ATAATGTCGGGCAATCAGGTGCGACAATCTATCGATTGTATGGGAAGCCCGATGCGCCAGAGTTGTTTCT
GAAACATGGCAAAGGTAGCGTTGCCAATGATGTTACAGATGAGATGGTCAGACTAAACTGGCTGACGGAA
TTTATGCCTCTTCCGACCATCAAGCATTTTATCCGTACTCCTGATGATGCATGGTTACTCACCACTGCGA
TCCCCGGGAAAACAGCATTCCAGGTATTAGAAGAATATCCTGATTCAGGTGAAAATATTGTTGATGCGCT
GGCAGTGTTCCTGCGCCGGTTGCATTCGATTCCTGTTTGTAATTGTCCTTTTAACAGCGATCGCGTATTT
CGTCTCGCTCAGGCGCAATCACGAATGAATAACGGTTTGGTTGATGCGAGTGATTTTGATGACGAGCGTA
ATGGCTGGCCTGTTGAACAAGTCTGGAAAGAAATGCATAAACTTTTGCCATTCTCACCGGATTCAGTCGT
CACTCATGGTGATTTCTCACTTGATAACCTTATTTTTGACGAGGGGAAATTAATAGGTTGTATTGATGTT
GGACGAGTCGGAATCGCAGACCGATACCAGGATCTTGCCATCCTATGGAACTGCCTCGGTGAGTTTTCTC
CTTCATTACAGAAACGGCTTTTTCAAAAATATGGTATTGATAATCCTGATATGAGTAAATTGCAGTTTCA
TTTGATGCTCGATGAGTTTTTCTAAGAATTAATTCATGAGCGGATACATATTTGAATGTATTTAGAAAAA
TAAACAAATAGGGGTTCCGCGCACATTTCCCCGAAAAGTGCCACCGCGGCCGCAAAAAAAATCCTTAGCT
TTCGCTAAGGATCTGCAGGTCGACTCTAGAGGATCCTGGAGCCGGGGGTGGGATTTGAACCCACGTAAGG
CGGATCTAGAGTCCGCTGCCTAACCCCTAGACTACCCCGGCGAATTCAGCGTTACAAGTATTACACAAAG
TTTTTTATGTTGAGAATATTTTTTTGATGGGGCGCCACTTATTTTTGATCGTTCGCTCAAAGAAGCGCGG
CCGCAAAAAAAATCCTTAGCTTTCGCTAAGGATCTGCAGGTCGACTCTAGAGGATCCTGGAGCCGGGGGT
GGGATTTGAACCCACGTAAGGCGGATCTAGAGTCCGCTGCCTAACCCCTAGACTACCCCGGCGAATTCAG
CGTTACAAGTATTACACAAAGTTTTTTATGTTGAGAATATTTTTTTGATGGGGCGCCACTTATTTTTGAT
CGTTCGCTCAAAGAAGCGCGGCCGCTTTCACCGTCATCACCGAAACGCGCGAGGCAGCAGATCAATTCGC
GCGCGAAGGCGAAGCGGCATGCATTTACGTTGACACCATCGAATGGTGCAAAACCTTTCGCGGTATGGCA
TGATAGCGCCCGGAAGAGAGTCAATTCAGGGTGGTGAATGTGAAACCAGTAACGTTATACGATGTCGCAG
AGTATGCCGGTGTCTCTTATCAGACCGTTTCCCGCGTGGTGAACCAGGCCAGCCACGTTTCTGCGAAAAC
GCGGGAAAAAGTGGAAGCGGCGATGGCGGAGCTGAATTACATTCCCAACCGCGTGGCACAACAACTGGCG
GGCAAACAGTCGTTGCTGATTGGCGTTGCCACCTCCAGTCTGGCCCTGCACGCGCCGTCGCAAATTGTCG
CGGCGATTAAATCTCGCGCCGATCAACTGGGTGCCAGCGTGGTGGTGTCGATGGTAGAACGAAGCGGCGT
CGAAGCCTGTAAAGCGGCGGTGCACAATCTTCTCGCGCAACGCGTCAGTGGGCTGATCATTAACTATCCG
CTGGATGACCAGGATGCCATTGCTGTGGAAGCTGCCTGCACTAATGTTCCGGCGTTATTTCTTGATGTCT
CTGACCAGACACCCATCAACAGTATTATTTTCTCCCATGAAGACGGTACGCGACTGGGCGTGGAGCATCT
GGTCGCATTGGGTCACCAGCAAATCGCGCTGTTAGCGGGCCCATTAAGTTCTGTCTCGGCGCGTCTGCGT
CTGGCTGGCTGGCATAAATATCTCACTCGCAATCAAATTCAGCCGATAGCGGAACGGGAAGGCGACTGGA
GTGCCATGTCCGGTTTTCAACAAACCATGCAAATGCTGAATGAGGGCATCGTTCCCACTGCGATGCTGGT
TGCCAACGATCAGATGGCGCTGGGCGCAATGCGCGCCATTACCGAGTCCGGGCTGCGCGTTGGTGCGGAT
ATCTCGGTAGTGGGATACGACGATACCGAAGACAGCTCATGTTATATCCCGCCGTTAACCACCATCAAAC
AGGATTTTCGCCTGCTGGGGCAAACCAGCGTGGACCGCTTGCTGCAACTCTCTCAGGGCCAGGCGGTGAA
GGGCAATCAGCTGTTGCCCGTCTCACTGGTGAAAAGAAAAACCACCCTGGCGCCCAATACGCAAACCGCC
TCTCCCCGCGCGTTGGCCGATTCATTAATGCAGCTGGCACGACAGGTTTCCCGACTGGAAAGCGGGCAGT
GAGCGCAACGCAATTAATGTGAGTTAGCGCGAATTGATCTGGTTTGACAGCTTATCATCGACTGCACGGT
GCACCAATGCTTCTGGCGTCAGGCAGCCATCGGAAGCTGTGGTATGGCTGTGCAGGTCGTAAATCACTGC
ATAATTCGTGTCGCTCAAGGCGCACTCCCGTTCTGGATAATGTTTTTTGCGCCGACATCATAACGGTTCT
GGCAAATATTCTGAAATGAGCTGTTGACAATTAATCATCCGGCTCGTATAATGTGTGGAATTGTGAGCGG
ATAACAATTTCACACAGGAAACAGACCCATGGCAATGTTTAAAAGAGAAGAAATCATTGAAATGGCCAAT
AAGGACTTTGAAAAAGCATGGATCGAAACTAAAGACCTTATAAAAGCTAAAAAGATAAACGAAAGTTACC
CAAGAATAAAACCAGTTTTTGGAAAAACACACCCTGTAAATGACACTATTGAAAATTTAAGACAGGCATA
TCTTAGAATGGGTTTTGAAGAATATATAAACCCAGTAATTGTCGATGAAAGAGATATTTATAAACAATTC
GGCCCAGAAGCTATGGCAGTTTTGGATAGATGCTTTTATTTAGCGGGACTTCCAAGACCTGACGTTGGTT
TGAGCGATGAAAAAATTTCACAGATTGAAAAACTTGGAATTAAAGTTTCTGAGCACAAAGAAAGTTTACA
AAAAATACTTCACGGATACAAAAAAGGAACTCTTGATGGTGACGATTTAGTTTTAGAAATTTCAAATGCA
CTTGAAATTTCAAGCGAGATGGGTTTAAAAATTTTAGAAGATGTTTTCCCAGAATTTAAGGATTTAACCG
CAGTTTCTTCAAAATTAACTTTAAGAAGCCACATGACTTCAGGATGGTTCCTTACTGTTTCAGACCTCAT
GAACAAAAAACCCTTGCCATTTAAACTCTTTTCAATCGATAGATGTTTTAGAAGAGAACAAAAAGAAGAT
AAAAGCCACTTAATGACATACCACTCTGCATCCTGTGCAATTGCAGGTGAAGGCGTGGATATTAATGATG
GAAAAGCAATTGCAGAAGGATTATTATCCCAATTTGGCTTTACAAACTTTAAATTCATTCCTGATGAAAA
GAAAAGTAAATACTACACCCCTGAAACACAGACTGAAGTTTACGCATACCACCCAAAATTAAAAGAATGG
CTCGAAGTTGCTACATTTGGAGTATATTCGCCAGTTGCATTAAGCAAATACGGAATAGATGTACCTGTAA
TGAATTTGGGTCTTGGTGTTGAAAGACTTGCAATGATTTCTGGAAATTTCGCAGATGTTCGAGAAATGGT
ATATCCTCAGTTTTACGAACACGAACTTAATGACCGGGATGTCGCTTCAATGGTAAAACTCGATAAAGTT
CCAGTAATGGATGAAATTTACGATTTAACAAAAGAATTAATTGAGTCATGTGTTAAAAACAAAGATTTAA
AATCCCCTTGTGAATTAGCTATTGAAAAAACGTTTTCATTTGGAAAAACCAAGAAAAATGTAAAAATAAA
CATTTTTTCAAAAATAGAAGGTAAAAATTTACTCGGACCTTCAATTTTAAACGAAATCTACGTTTACGAT
GGAAATGTAATTGGAATTCCTGAAAGCTTTGACGGAGTAAAAGAAGAATTTAAAGACTTCTTAGAAAAAG
GAAAATCAGAAGGGGTAGCAACAGGCATTCGATATATCGATGCGCTTTGCTTTAAAATTACTTCAAAATT
AGAAGAAGCATTTGTGTCAAACACTACTGAATTCAAAGTTAAAGTTCGACGTGTCAGAAGTTTAAGCGAC
ATTAACTTAAAAATCGATGATATCGCAATAAAACAGATCATGAGCAAAAATAAAGTAATCGACGTTAGAG
GCCCAGTCTTTTTAAATGTCGAAGTAAAAATTGAATAAGAGCTCGGTACC
Features (pLannotate 1.2.2; 25 found; start..end, strand, type, name):
     48..1229    +  CDS            tufB: EFTU2_ECOLI - Experimental evidence at protein level: Swiss-Prot protein existence level 1. (Microbial infection) Upon infection by bacteriophage Qbeta, part of the viral RNA-dependent RNA polymerase complex. With EF-Ts may provide a stabilizing scaffold for the beta (catalytic) subunit. Helps separate the double-stranded RNA of the template and growing RNA during elongation (PubMed:22245970). With the beta subunit helps form the exit tunnel for template RNA. The GTPase activity of this subunit is not required for viral RNA replication (PubMed:20798060). From Escherichia coli (strain K12).
   1242..1265    +  misc_feature   MCS (fragment): pUC18/19 multiple cloning site
   1349..1464    +  ncRNA          5S rRNA: Accession: RF00001 - 5S ribosomal RNA
   1468..1554    +  terminator     rrnB T1 terminator: Escherichia coli rrnB; transcription terminator T1 from the E. coli rrnB gene
   1646..1673    +  terminator     rrnB T2 terminator: transcription terminator T2 from the E. coli rrnB gene
   1718..1828    -  CDS            mbeC (fragment): MBEC_ECOLX - Experimental evidence at protein level: Swiss-Prot protein existence level 1. Required for efficient mobilization of ColE1 plasmid and is thus essential to promote the specific transfer of the plasmid during conjugation. Probably functions by inducing DNA bending, helping the MbeA relaxase to melt the DNA around the nic site and cleave the phosphodiester bond. Binds specifically double-stranded DNA (dsDNA) containing the ColE1 oriT but does not recognize the inverted repeat (IR). From Escherichia coli.
   1869..2060    +  CDS            rop: Rop protein, which maintains plasmids at low copy number; rop
   2162..2304    +  misc_feature   bom: basis of mobility region from pBR322
   2490..3078    -  rep_origin     ori: high-copy-number ColE1/pMB1/pBR322/pUC origin of replication
   3200..4015    +  CDS            KanR: aminoglycoside phosphotransferase; aph(3')-Ia; confers resistance to kanamycin in bacteria or G418 (Geneticin®) in eukaryotes
   4024..4081    -  promoter       AmpR promoter (fragment): bla
   4114..4142    -  terminator     bacterial terminator (fragment): putative bacterial transcription terminator
   4143..4166    -  misc_feature   MCS (fragment): pUC18/19 multiple cloning site
   4169..4240    -  ncRNA          tRNA: Accession: RF00005 - tRNA
   4345..4373    -  terminator     bacterial terminator (fragment): putative bacterial transcription terminator
   4374..4397    -  misc_feature   MCS (fragment): pUC18/19 multiple cloning site
   4400..4471    -  ncRNA          tRNA: Accession: RF00005 - tRNA
   4576..4608    -  CDS            rop (fragment): Rop protein, which maintains plasmids at low copy number; rop
   4652..4729    +  promoter       lacIq promoter: lacI (mutant); In the lacIq allele, a single base change in the promoter boosts expression of the lacI gene about 10-fold.
   4730..5812    +  CDS            lacI: lac repressor; lacI; The lac repressor binds to the lac operator to inhibit transcription in E. coli. This inhibition can be relieved by adding lactose or isopropyl-β-D-thiogalactopyranoside (IPTG).
   5854..5871    +  promoter       tet promoter (fragment): E. coli promoter for tetracycline efflux protein gene
   5867..5968    -  CDS            yciV (fragment): RNAAM_ECOLI - Also known as trpH From Escherichia coli (strain K12).
   6044..6073    +  promoter       trc promoter: strong E. coli promoter; hybrid between the trp and lac UV5 promoters
   6081..6097    +  protein_bind   lac operator: The lac repressor binds to the lac operator to inhibit transcription in E. coli. This inhibition can be relieved by adding lactose or isopropyl-β-D-thiogalactopyranoside (IPTG). lac repressor encoded by lacI
   6125..7735    +  CDS            sepS: SEPS_METMP - Experimental evidence at protein level: Swiss-Prot protein existence level 1. Catalyzes the attachment of O-phosphoserine (Sep) to tRNA(Cys). From Methanococcus maripaludis (strain S2 / LL).
