[The description below was written by a language model from this plasmid's Addgene catalogue record and pLannotate feature annotations shown in this document.]
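Description:
SepOTSη is a bacterial expression plasmid that encodes one variant of the phosphoserine orthogonal translation system, a set of components that lets E. coli insert O-phosphoserine into proteins in response to the amber (TAG) codon. It is built on pKD, a derivative of pKK223-3. It carries a ColE1/pMB1-type origin together with rop and the bom mobility region, and selection is by kanamycin through an aph(3')-Ia gene. The record lists the copy number as unknown.

The payload has three parts. A trc promoter with a lac operator precedes a coding sequence annotated as sepS, the phosphoseryl-tRNA synthetase related to the Methanococcus maripaludis enzyme, which corresponds to the SepRS9 variant named in the catalogue. On the circular map this is followed almost immediately by a sequence annotated as E. coli tufB (EF-Tu), corresponding to the engineered EF-Sep21 elongation factor that delivers phosphoseryl-tRNA to the ribosome. This layout suggests that the two genes are co-transcribed and terminated by the downstream rrnB T1/T2 region, although the record does not say so explicitly. A lacIq-driven lacI gene supplies the repressor, so expression should be IPTG-inducible. Two identical cassettes lie on the opposite strand, each with a tRNA followed by a short terminator fragment. These represent the two copies of tRNA-Sep, and their promoter is not annotated.

The plasmid supplies only the translation machinery. A second plasmid encoding the protein of interest, with TAG at the desired position, is needed to produce recombinant phosphoproteins. The depositor recommends a genomically recoded E. coli strain lacking genomic TAG codons for efficient incorporation.
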