Addgene plasmid #68288: SepOTSη
Purpose: Phosphoserine orthogonal translation system
Depositing lab: Jesse Rinehart. Depositing organization: Yale University. Publication: A flexible codon in genomically recoded Escherichia coli permits programmable protein phosphorylation. Pirman NL, Barber KW, Aerni HR, Ma NJ, Haimovich AD, Rogulina S, Isaacs FJ, Rinehart J. Nat Commun. 2015 Sep 9;6:8130. doi: 10.1038/ncomms9130. PubMed 26350500.
Backbone
  Vector backbone: pKD
  Modifications to backbone: pKD is derived from pKK223-3 (Pharmacia). This plasmid encodes a variant of the phosphoserine orthogonal translation system. Another plasmid encoding a protein of interest with TAG at the proper position is needed for recombinant phosphoprotein expression. See article and supplementary information for cloning information.
  Vector type: Bacterial Expression, Synthetic Biology
Growth in bacteria
  Bacterial resistance: Kanamycin, 25 μg/mL
  Growth temperature: 30°C
  Growth strain: Top10
  Growth instructions: This plasmid is slow growing and may take up to 24 hours to produce colonies.
  Copy number: Unknown
Gene/Insert
  Gene/Insert name: SepRS9/EF-Sep21, 2xtRNA-Sep
  Species: Synthetic
Terms and licenses: Academic/Nonprofit Terms; Industry Terms: Not Available to Industry
Depositor comments: See supplementary information accompanying article for additional cloning information. We recommend introducing this plasmid into a recoded strain of E. coli (no genomic TAG codons) for high-efficiency phoshoprotein expression.
How to cite: SepOTSη was a gift from Jesse Rinehart (Addgene plasmid # 68288 ; http://n2t.net/addgene:68288 ; RRID:Addgene_68288)
