>Addgene plasmid #68288 | SepOTSη | addgene partial sequence | sequence record 123797 | pJR_F2 5'-cgacgttagaggcccagt-3'
AGCTCGGTACCTAAAGTATATTAGTTAAGTATAAGAAGGAGATATACATATGGGATCCATGTCTAAAGAA
AAGTTTGAACGTACAAAACCGCACGTTAACGTCGGTACTATCGGCCACGTTGACCATGGTAAAACAACGC
TGACCGCTGCAATCACTACCGTACTGGCTAAAACCTACGGCGGTGCTGCTCGCGCATTCGACCAGATCGA
TAACGCGCCGGAAGAAAAAGCTCGTGGTATCACCATCAACACTTCTCGGGTTGAATACGACACCCCGACC
CGTCACTACGCACACGTAGACTGCCCGGGGCACGCCGACTATGTTAAAAACATGATCACCGGTGCTGCGC
AGATGGACGGCGCGATCCTGGTAGTTGCTGCGACTGACGGCCCGATGCCGCAGACTCGTGAGCACATCCT
GCTGGGTCGTCAGGTAGGCGTTCCGTACATCATCGTGTTCCTGAACAAATGCGACATGGTTGATGACGAA
GAGCTGCTGGAACTGGTTGAAATGGAAGTTCGTGAACTTCTGTCTCAGTACGACTTCCCGGGCGACGACA
CTCCGATCGTTCGTGGTTCTGCTCTGAAAGCGCTGGAAGGCGACGCAGAGTGGGAAGCGAAAATCCTGGA
ACTGGCTGGCTTCCTGGATTCTTACATTCCGGAACCAGAGCGTGCGATTGACAAGCCGTTCCTGCTGCCG
ATCGTCGGGGTATACTCCATCTCCGGTCGTGGTACCGTTGTTTCGGGTCGTGTAGAACGCGGTATCATCA
AAGTTGGTGAAGAAGTTGAAATCGTTGGTATCAAAGAGACTCAGAAGTCTACCTGTACTGGCGTTGA
