>Addgene plasmid #68288 | SepOTSη | addgene partial sequence | sequence record 123798 | KanR2-F 5'-GAACTGCCTCGGTGAGTTTT-3'
TATGGTATTGATAATCCTGATATGAGTAAATTGCAGTTTCATTTGATGCTCGATGAGTTTTTCTAAGAAT
TAATTCATGAGCGGATACATATTTGAATGTATTTAGAAAAATAAACAAATAGGGGTTCCGCGCACATTTC
CCCGAAAAGTGCCACCGCGGCCGCAAAAAAAATCCTTAGCTTTCGCTAAGGATCTGCAGGTCGACTCTAG
AGGATCCTGGAGCCGGGGGTGGGATTTGAACCCACGTAAGGCGGATCTAGAGTCCGCTGCCTAACCCCTA
GACTACCCCGGCGAATTCAGCGTTACAAGTATTACACAAAGTTTTTTATGTTGAGAATATTTTTTTGATG
GGGCGCCACTTATTTTTGATCGTTCGCTCAAAGAAGCGCGGCCGCAAAAAAAATCCTTAGCTTTCGCTAA
GGATCTGCAGGTCGACTCTAGAGGATCCTGGAGCCGGGGGTGGGATTTGAACCCACGTAAGGCGGATCTA
GAGTCCGCTGCCTAACCCCTAGACTACCCCGGCGAATTCAGCGTTACAAGTATTACACAAAGTTTTTTAT
GTTGAGAATATTTTTTTGATGGGGCGCCACTTATTTTTGATCGTTCGCTCAAAGAAGCGCGGCCGCTTTC
ACCGTCATCACCGAAACGCGCGAGGCAGCAGATCAATTCGCGCGCGAAGGCGAAGCGGCATGCATTTACG
TTGACACCATCGAATGGTGCAAAACCTTTCGCGGTATGGCATGATAGCGCCCGGAAGAGAGTCAATTCAG
GGTGGTGAATGTGAAACCAGTAACGTTATACGATGTCGCAGAGTATGCC
